>Addgene plasmid #174448 | 1GFP/RNase H1 D210N | addgene full sequence | sequence record 341898 | Addgene NGS Result
GTTGTGAGGGTAAACAACTGGCGGTATGGATGCGGCGGGACCAGAGAAAAATCACTCAGGGTCAATGCCA
GCGCTTCGTTAATACAGATGTAGGTGTTCCACAGGGTAGCCAGCAGCATCCTGCGATGCAGATCCGGAAC
ATAATGGTGCAGGGCGCTGACTTCCGCGTTTCCAGACTTTACGAAACACGGAAACCGAAGACCATTCATG
TTGTTGCTCAGGTCGCAGACGTTTTGCAGCAGCAGTCGCTTCACGTTCGCTCGCGTATCGGTGATTCATT
CTGCTAACCAGTAAGGCAACCCCGCCAGCCTAGCCGGGTCCTCAACGACAGGAGCACGATCATGCGCACC
CGTGGGGCCGCCATGCCGGCGATAATGGCCTGCTTCTCGCCGAAACGTTTGGTGGCGGGACCAGTGACGA
AGGCTTGAGCGAGGGCGTGCAAGATTCCGAATACCGCAAGCGACAGGCCGATCATCGTCGCGCTCCAGCG
AAAGCGGTCCTCGCCGAAAATGACCCAGAGCGCTGCCGGCACCTGTCCTACGAGTTGCATGATAAAGAAG
ACAGTCATAAGTGCGGCGACGATAGTCATGCCCCGCGCCCACCGGAAGGAGCTGACTGGGTTGAAGGCTC
TCAAGGGCATCGGTCGAGATCCCGGTGCCTAATGAGTGAGCTAACTTACATTAATTGCGTTGCGCTCACT
GCCCGCTTTCCAGTCGGGAAACCTGTCGTGCCAGCTGCATTAATGAATCGGCCAACGCGCGGGGAGAGGC
GGTTTGCGTATTGGGCGCCAGGGTGGTTTTTCTTTTCACCAGTGAGACGGGCAACAGCTGATTGCCCTTC
ACCGCCTGGCCCTGAGAGAGTTGCAGCAAGCGGTCCACGCTGGTTTGCCCCAGCAGGCGAAAATCCTGTT
TGATGGTGGTTAACGGCGGGATATAACATGAGCTGTCTTCGGTATCGTCGTATCCCACTACCGAGATATC
CGCACCAACGCGCAGCCCGGACTCGGTAATGGCGCGCATTGCGCCCAGCGCCATCTGATCGTTGGCAACC
AGCATCGCAGTGGGAACGATACCCTCATTCAGCATTTGCATGGTTTGTTGAAAACCGGACATGGCACTCC
AGTCGCCTTCCCGTTCCGCTATCGGCTGAATTTGATTGCGAGTGAGATATTTATGCCAGCCAGCCAGACG
CAGACGCGCCGAGACAGAACTTAATGGGCCCGCTAACAGCGCGATTTGCTGGTGACCCAATGCGACCAGA
TGCTCCACGCCCAGTCGCGTACCGTCTTCATGGGAGAAAATAATACTGTTGATGGGTGTCTGGTCAGAGA
CATCAAGAAATAACGCCGGAACATTAGTGCAGGCAGCTTCCACAGCAATGGCATCCTGGTCATCCAGCGG
ATAGTTAATGATCAGCCCACTGACGCGTTGCGCGAGAAGATTGTGCACCGCCGCTTTACAGGCTTCGACG
CCGCTTCGTTCTACCATCGACACCACCACGCTGGCACCCAGTTGATCGGCGCGAGATTTAATCGCCGCGA
CAATTTGCGACGGCGCGTGCAGGGCCAGACTGGAGGTGGCAACGCCAATCAGCAACGACTGTTTGCCCGC
CAGTTGTTGTGCCACGCGGTTGGGAATGTAATTCAGCTCCGCCATCGCCGCTTCCACTTTTTCCCGCGTT
TTCGCAGAAACGTGGCTGGCCTGGTTCACCACGCGGGAAACGGTCTGATAAGAGACACCGGCATACTCTG
CGACATCGTATAACGTTACTGGTTTCACATTCACCACCCTGAATTGACTCTCTTCCGGGCGCTATCATGC
CATACCGCGAAAGGTTTTGCGCCATTCGATGGTGTCCGGGATCTCGACGCTCTCCCTTATGCGACTCCTG
CATTAGGAAGCAGCCCAGTAGTAGGTTGAGGCCGTTGAGCACCGCCGCCGCAAGGAATGGTGCATGCAAG
GAGATGGCGCCCAACAGTCCCCCGGCCACGGGGCCTGCCACCATACCCACGCCGAAACAAGCGCTCATGA
GCCCGAAGTGGCGAGCCCGATCTTCCCCATCGGTGATGTCGGCGATATAGGCGCCAGCAACCGCACCTGT
GGCGCCGGTGATGCCGGCCACGATGCGTCCGGCGTAGAGGATCGAGATCTCGATCCCGCGAAATTAATAC
GACTCACTATAGGGGAATTGTGAGCGGATAACAATTCCCCTCTAGAAATAATTTTGTTTAACTTTAAGAA
GGAGATATACCATGGGTTCTTCTCACCATCACCATCACCATGGTTCTTCTGTGAGCAAGGGCGAGGAGCT
GTTCACCGGGGTGGTGCCCATCCTGGTCGAGCTGGACGGCGACGTAAACGGCCACAAGTTCAGCGTGCGC
GGCGAGGGCGAGGGCGATGCCACCAACGGCAAGCTGACCCTGAAGTTCATCTGCACCACCGGCAAGCTGC
CCGTGCCCTGGCCCACCCTCGTGACCACCCTGACCTACGGCGTGCAGTGCTTCAGCCGCTACCCCGACCA
CATGAAGCAGCACGACTTCTTCAAGTCCGCCATGCCCGAAGGCTACGTCCAGGAGCGCACCATCTCCTTC
AAGGACGACGGCACCTACAAGACCCGCGCCGAGGTGAAGTTCGAGGGCGACACCCTGGTGAACCGCATCG
AGCTGAAGGGCATCGACTTCAAGGAGGACGGCAACATCCTGGGGCACAAGCTGGAGTACAACTTCAACAG
CCACAACGTCTATATCACGGCCGACAAGCAGAAGAACGGCATCAAGGCGAACTTCAAGATCCGCCACAAC
GTCGAGGACGGCAGCGTGCAGCTCGCCGACCACTACCAGCAGAACACCCCCATCGGCGACGGCCCCGTGC
TGCTGCCCGACAACCACTACCTGAGCACCCAGTCCAAGCTGAGCAAAGACCCCAACGAGAAGCGCGATCA
CATGGTCCTGCTGGAGTTCGTGACCGCCGCCGGGATCACTCTCGGCATGGACGAGCTGTACAAGGGGATC
GAGGAAAACCTGTACTTCCAATCCAATATGTTCTATGCCGTGAGGAGGGGCCGCAAGACCGGGGTCTTTC
TGACCTGGAATGAGTGCAGAGCACAGGTGGACCGGTTTCCTGCTGCCAGATTTAAGAAGTTTGCCACAGA
GGATGAGGCCTGGGCCTTTGTCAGGAAATCTGCAAGCCCGGAAGTTTCAGAAGGGCATGAAAATCAACAT
GGACAAGAATCGGAGGCGAAAGCCAGCAAGCGACTCCGTGAGCCACTGGATGGAGATGGACATGAAAGCG
CAGAGCCGTATGCAAAGCACATGAAGCCGAGCGTGGAGCCGGCGCCTCCAGTTAGCAGAGACACGTTTTC
CTACATGGGAGACTTCGTCGTCGTCTACACTGATGGCTGCTGCTCCAGTAATGGGCGTAGAAGGCCGCGA
GCAGGAATCGGCGTTTACTGGGGGCCGGGCCATCCTTTAAATGTAGGCATTAGACTTCCTGGGCGGCAGA
CAAACCAAAGAGCGGAAATTCATGCAGCCTGCAAAGCCATTGAACAAGCAAAGACTCAAAACATCAATAA
ACTGGTTCTGTATACAAACAGTATGTTTACGATAAATGGTATAACTAACTGGGTTCAAGGTTGGAAGAAA
AATGGGTGGAAGACAAGTGCAGGGAAAGAGGTGATCAACAAAGAGGACTTTGTGGCACTGGAGAGGCTTA
CCCAGGGGATGGACATTCAGTGGATGCATGTTCCTGGTCATTCGGGATTTATAGGCAATGAAGAAGCTGA
CAGATTAGCCAGAGAAGGAGCTAAACAATCGGAAGACTAAATTGGAAGTGGATAACGGATCCGAATTCGA
GCGCCGTCGACAAGCTTGCGGCCGCACTCGAGCACCACCACCACCACCACTGAGATCCGGCTGCTAACAA
AGCCCGAAAGGAAGCTGAGTTGGCTGCTGCCACCGCTGAGCAATAACTAGCATAACCCCTTGGGGCCTCT
AAACGGGTCTTGAGGGGTTTTTTGCTGAAAGGAGGAACTATATCCGGATTGGCGAATGGG
[124 nt withheld, positions 4051-4174]
C
[91 nt withheld, positions 4176-4266]
A
[49 nt withheld, positions 4268-4316]
CCTTTGACGTTGGAGTCCACGTTCTTT
[37 nt withheld, positions 4344-4380]
ACCCTATCTCGGTCTATTCTTTTGATTTATAAGGGATTTTGCCGATTTCGGCCTATTGGTTAAAAAATGA
GCTGATTTAACAAAAATTTAACGCGAATTTTAACAAACTAGTAACGTTTACAATTTCAGGTGGCACTTTT
CGGGGAAATGTGCGCGGAACCCCTATTTGTTTATTTTTCTAAATACATTCAAATATGTATCCGCTCATGA
ATTAATTCTTAGAAAAACTCATCGAGCATCAAATGAAACTGCAATTTATTCATATCAGGATTATCAATAC
CATATTTTTGAAAAAGCCGTTTCTGTAATGAAGGAGAAAACTCACCGAGGCAGTTCCATAGGATGGCAAG
ATCCTGGTATCGGTCTGCGATTCCGACTCGTCCAACATCAATACAACCTATTAATTTCCCCTCGTCAAAA
ATAAGGTTATCAAGTGAGAAATCACCATGAGTGACGACTGAATCCGGTGAGAATGGCAAAAGTTTATGCA
TTTCTTTCCAGACTTGTTCAACAGGCCAGCCATTACGCTCGTCATCAAAATCACTCGCATCAACCAAACC
GTTATTCATTCGTGATTGCGCCTGAGCGAGACGAAATACGCGATCGCTGTTAAAAGGACAATTACAAACA
GGAATCGAATGCAACCGGCGCAGGAACACTGCCAGCGCATCAACAATGTTTTCACCTGAATCAGGATATT
CTTCTAATACCTGGAATGCTGTTTTCCCGGGGATCGCAGTGGTGAGTAACCATGCATCATCAGGAGTACG
GATAAAATGCTTGATGGTCGGAAGAGGCATAAATTCCGTCAGCCAGTTTAGTCTGACCATCTCATCTGTA
ACATCATTGGCAACGCTACCTTTGCCATGTTTCAGAAACAACTCTGGCGCATCGGGCTTCCCATACAATC
GATAGATTGTCGCACCTGATTGCCCGACATTATCGCGAGCCCATTTATACCCATATAAATCAGCATCCAT
GTTGGAATTTAATCGCGGCCTAGAGCAAGACGTTTCCCGTTGAATATGGCTCATAACACCCCTTGTATTA
CTGTTTATGTAAGCAGACAGTTTTATTGTTCATGACCAAAATCCCTTAACGTGAGTTTTCGTTCCACTGA
GCGTCAGACCCCGTAGAAAAGATCAAAGGATCTTCTTGAGATCCTTTTTTTCTGCGCGTAATCTGCTGCT
TGCAAACAAAAAAACCACCGCTACCAGCGGTGGTTTGTTTGCCGGATCAAGAGCTACCAACTCTTTTTCC
GAAGGTAACTGGCTTCAGCAGAGCGCAGATACCAAATACTGTCCTTCTAGTGTAGCCGTAGTTAGGCCAC
CACTTCAAGAACTCTGTAGCACCGCCTACATACCTCGCTCTGCTAATCCTGTTACCAGTGGCTGCTGCCA
GTGGCGATAAGTCGTGTCTTACCGGGTTGGACTCAAGACGATAGTTACCGGATAAGGCGCAGCGGTCGGG
CTGAACGGGGGGTTCGTGCACACAGCCCAGCTTGGAGCGAACGACCTACACCGAACTGAGATACCTACAG
CGTGAGCTATGAGAAAGCGCCACGCTTCCCGAAGGGAGAAAGGCGGACAGGTATCCGGTAAGCGGCAGGG
TCGGAACAGGAGAGCGCACGAGGGAGCTTCCAGGGGGAAACGCCTGGTATCTTTATAGTCCTGTCGGGTT
TCGCCACCTCTGACTTGAGCGTCGATTTTTGTGATGCTCGTCAGGGGGGCGGAGCCTATGGAAAAACGCC
AGCAACGCGGCCTTTTTACGGTTCCTGGCCTTTTGCTGGCCTTTTGCTCACATGTTCTTTCCTGCGTTAT
CCCCTGATTCTGTGGATAACCGTATTACCGCCTTTGAGTGAGCTGATACCGCTCGCCGCAGCCGAACGAC
CGAGCGCAGCGAGTCAGTGAGCGAGGAAGCGGAAGAGCGCCTGATGCGGTATTTTCTCCTTACGCATCTG
TGCGGTATTTCACACCGCAATGGTGCACTCTCAGTACAATCTGCTCTGATGCCGCATAGTTAAGCCAGTA
TACACTCCGCTATCGCTACGTGACTGGGTCATGGCTGCGCCCCGACACCCGCCAACACCCGCTGACGCGC
CCTGACGGGCTTGTCTGCTCCCGGCATCCGCTTACAGACAAGCTGTGACCGTCTCCGGGAGCTGCATGTG
TCAGAGGTTTTCACCGTCATCACCGAAACGCGCGAGGCAGCTGCGGTAAAGCTCATCAGCGTGGTCGTGA
AGCGATTCACAGATGTCTGCCTGTTCATCCGCGTCCAGCTCGTTGAGTTTCTCCAGAAGCGTTAATGTCT
GGCTTCTGATAAAGCGGGCCATGTTAAGGGCGGTTTTTTCCTGTTTGGTCACTGATGCCTCCGTGTAAGG
GGGATTTCTGTTCATGGGGGTAATGATACCGATGAAACGAGAGAGGATGCTCACGATACGGGTTACTGAT
GATGAACATGCCCGGTTACTGGAAC
Features (pLannotate 1.2.2; 22 found; start..end, strand, type, name):
    356..647     -  CDS            TcR (fragment): tetracycline efflux protein; tet; confers resistance to tetracycline
    662..683     -  protein_bind   CAP binding site: CAP binding activates transcription in the presence of cAMP. E. coli catabolite activator protein
    696..1778    -  CDS            lacI: lac repressor; lacI; The lac repressor binds to the lac operator to inhibit transcription in E. coli. This inhibition can be relieved by adding lactose or isopropyl-β-D-thiogalactopyranoside (IPTG).
   1779..1856    -  promoter       lacI promoter: lacI
   1864..2143    -  CDS            TcR (fragment): tetracycline efflux protein; tet; confers resistance to tetracycline
   2165..2183    +  promoter       T7 promoter: promoter for bacteriophage T7 RNA polymerase
   2184..2208    +  protein_bind   lac operator: The lac repressor binds to the lac operator to inhibit transcription in E. coli. This inhibition can be relieved by adding lactose or isopropyl-β-D-thiogalactopyranoside (IPTG). lac repressor encoded by lacI
   2223..2245    +  RBS            RBS: efficient ribosome binding site from bacteriophage T7 gene 10 (Olins and Rangwala, 1989)
   2264..2281    +  CDS            6xHis: 6xHis affinity tag
   2291..3004    +  CDS            SiriusGFP: enhanced GFP (EGFP) derivative that exhibits robust folding and enhanced photostability (Zhong et al., 2019) mammalian codon-optimized
   3014..3030    +  CDS            TEV site (fragment): tobacco etch virus (TEV) protease recognition and cleavage site
   3038..3817    +  CDS            RNASEH1 (fragment): RNH1_HUMAN - Also known as RNH1. Experimental evidence at protein level: Swiss-Prot protein existence level 1. Endonuclease that specifically degrades the RNA of RNA-DNA hybrids (PubMed:10497183). Plays a role in RNA polymerase II (RNAp II) transcription termination by degrading R-loop RNA-DNA hybrid formation at G-rich pause sites located downstream of the poly(A) site and behind the elongating RNAp II (PubMed:21700224). From Homo sapiens (Human).
   3883..3900    +  CDS            9xHis (fragment): 9xHis affinity tag
   3910..3959    +  CDS            SET1 (fragment): solubility-enhancement tag derived from T7 phage gene 10B
   3967..4014    +  terminator     T7 terminator: transcription terminator for bacteriophage T7 RNA polymerase
   4051..4479    +  rep_origin     f1 ori (sequence partly withheld): f1 bacteriophage origin of replication; arrow indicates direction of (+) strand synthesis
   4533..4590    +  promoter       AmpR promoter (fragment): bla
   4599..5414    -  CDS            KanR: aminoglycoside phosphotransferase; aph(3')-Ia; confers resistance to kanamycin in bacteria or G418 (Geneticin®) in eukaryotes
   5536..6124    +  rep_origin     ori: high-copy-number ColE1/pMB1/pBR322/pUC origin of replication
   6310..6449    -  misc_feature   bom: basis of mobility region from pBR322
   6551..6742    -  CDS            rop: Rop protein, which maintains plasmids at low copy number; rop
   6759..284     +  CDS            YPB1_ECOLX (across the origin): Protein predicted: Swiss-Prot protein existence level 4. From Escherichia coli.
