[The description below was written by a language model from this plasmid's Addgene catalogue record and pLannotate feature annotations shown in this document.]
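Description:
1GFP/RNase H1 D210N is a bacterial expression plasmid for producing a GFP-tagged, catalytically inactive human RNase H1 in E. coli. It is built on the 1GFP backbone, a pET-style vector from a university protein-expression facility. The plasmid carries a kanamycin resistance gene (aph(3')-Ia) for selection and replicates from a ColE1/pBR322-type origin. This origin is accompanied by the bom region and the rop gene, which is consistent with the low copy number listed in the record. An f1 phage origin is also present. Short tetracycline-resistance fragments flanking the lacI region look like nonfunctional backbone remnants.

Expression is driven by a T7 promoter with an adjacent lac operator, followed by the T7 gene 10 ribosome binding site. The plasmid-borne lacI gene supplies repressor, so transcription stays off until IPTG is added in a host that provides T7 RNA polymerase, such as a DE3 lysogen. The open reading frame encodes, in order, an N-terminal 6xHis tag, a GFP (annotated as an EGFP-derived variant), a TEV protease recognition site, and the roughly 780 bp human RNASEH1 coding sequence carrying the D210N substitution, with a T7 terminator downstream. His- and solubility-tag fragments are annotated after the insert; they are probably residual vector sequence, though the record does not say whether they are translated.

According to the associated publication title, the purified catalytically inactive protein serves as a specific and sensitive fluorescent probe for imaging RNA-DNA hybrids. The His tag allows affinity purification, and the TEV site in principle permits removal of the His-GFP portion.
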