Addgene plasmid #174448: 1GFP/RNase H1 D210N
Purpose: Express GFP-tagged RNase H1 D210N in E. coli.
Depositing lab: Karlene Cimprich. Depositing organization: Stanford University. Publication: Catalytically inactive, purified RNase H1: A specific and sensitive probe for RNA-DNA hybrid imaging. Crossley MP, Brickner JR, Song C, Zar SMT, Maw SS, Chedin F, Tsai MS, Cimprich KA. J Cell Biol. 2021 Sep 6;220(9). pii: 212458. doi: 10.1083/jcb.202101092. Epub 2021 Jul 7. PubMed 34232287.
Backbone
  Vector backbone: 1GFP
  Backbone manufacturer: California Institute for Quantitative Biosciences, University of California, Berkeley MacroLab
  Backbone size w/o insert (bp): 6075
  Total vector size (bp): 6858
  Vector type: Bacterial Expression
Growth in bacteria
  Bacterial resistance: Kanamycin, 50 μg/mL
  Growth temperature: 37°C
  Growth strain: DH5alpha
  Copy number: Low Copy
Gene/Insert
  Gene/Insert name: RNase H1
  Species: H. sapiens (human)
  Insert size (bp): 783
  Mutation: D210N
  Entrez Gene: RNASEH1 (a.k.a. H1RNA, PEOB2, RNH1)
  Promoter: T7 promoter
  Tag / fusion protein: His-tag, GFP (N terminal on backbone)
  Cloning method: Gibson Cloning
  Sequencing primers: 5′ GFP forward primer: 5'-GTCCTGCTGGAGTTCGTGACC-3'; 3′ T7 terminator reverse primer
Terms and licenses: Academic/Nonprofit Terms; Industry Terms: Not Available to Industry
Depositor comments: Expression of His-GFP-RNase H1 D210N was induced with 0.3 mM IPTG at 16C for 18-20 hours in BL21(DE3)/Rosetta after OD600 reaching 0.3-0.5.
How to cite: 1GFP/RNase H1 D210N was a gift from Karlene Cimprich (Addgene plasmid # 174448 ; http://n2t.net/addgene:174448 ; RRID:Addgene_174448)
